Addgene plasmid #105026: pKLV2-U6gRNA5(Nelfcd-g2)-PGKpuroBFP-W
Purpose: Lentiviral gRNA plasmid targeting mouse Nelfcd , co-expression of TagBFP
Depositing lab: Kosuke Yusa. Depositing organization: Wellcome Sanger Institute. Publication: Genome-wide CRISPR-KO Screen Uncovers mTORC1-Mediated Gsk3 Regulation in Naive Pluripotency Maintenance and Dissolution. Li M, Yu JSL, Tilgner K, Ong SH, Koike-Yusa H, Yusa K. Cell Rep. 2018 Jul 10;24(2):489-502. doi: 10.1016/j.celrep.2018.06.027. PubMed 29996108.
Backbone
  Vector backbone: pKLV2-U6gRNA5(BbsI)-PGKpuroBFP-W
  Backbone manufacturer: Yusa Lab
  Vector type: Mammalian Expression, Lentiviral, CRISPR
  Selectable markers: Puromycin
Growth in bacteria
  Bacterial resistance: Ampicillin, 100 μg/mL
  Growth temperature: 37°C
  Growth strain: NEB Stable
  Copy number: High Copy
Gene/Insert
  Gene/Insert name: Nelfcd
  gRNA/shRNA sequence: TCTGATGCGGGGTACCAAG
  Species: M. musculus (mouse)
  Entrez Gene: Th1l (a.k.a. Th1, C77797, 2410003I03Rik)
  Promoter: U6
  Cloning method: Restriction Enzyme; 5′ cloning site BbsI (destroyed during cloning); 3′ cloning site BbsI (destroyed during cloning)
  Sequencing primers: 5′ LKO.1 5'
Terms and licenses: Academic/Nonprofit Terms; Industry Terms: Not Available to Industry
How to cite: pKLV2-U6gRNA5(Nelfcd-g2)-PGKpuroBFP-W was a gift from Kosuke Yusa (Addgene plasmid # 105026 ; http://n2t.net/addgene:105026 ; RRID:Addgene_105026)
