[The description below was written by a language model from this plasmid's Addgene catalogue record and pLannotate feature annotations shown in this document.]
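Description:
pKLV2-U6gRNA5(Nelfcd-g2)-PGKpuroBFP-W is an 8,650 nt lentiviral CRISPR guide RNA plasmid built on the pKLV2-U6gRNA5(BbsI)-PGKpuroBFP-W backbone, carrying a single guide against mouse Nelfcd (also listed as Th1l). In bacteria it is maintained as a high-copy plasmid through a ColE1/pUC-type origin with ampicillin selection (AmpR), and it also retains an f1 origin and remnants of a lacZα/lac promoter cloning region flanked by T7 and T3 promoters. The two feature tables (depositor sequence and repository sequencing result) show the same set of features in the same order, differing only in the numbering start point.

The viral portion is a CMV enhancer/promoter driving a truncated HIV-1 5' LTR, followed by the Ψ packaging signal with a gag fragment, the RRE for Rev-dependent export of the genomic RNA, and a cPPT/CTS element. A second truncated LTR and a bGH polyadenylation signal close the transfer cassette. This arrangement lets the genome be transcribed and packaged when helper functions are provided separately, since the plasmid itself carries only fragments of viral genes.

Between the LTRs, a human U6 Pol III promoter drives the Nelfcd spacer, cloned into BbsI sites that were destroyed in the process, fused to an S. pyogenes Cas9 guide scaffold. Downstream, a mouse PGK promoter expresses puromycin N-acetyltransferase and TagBFP, with a WPRE to enhance transcript expression. The record does not annotate the short linker joining the two coding sequences. No Cas9 is encoded, so the vector is meant for cells that supply Cas9 separately. Transduced cells can be selected with puromycin or tracked by blue fluorescence, and the associated work concerns CRISPR knockout screening in naive pluripotency.
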