Features (pLannotate 1.2.2; 28 found; start..end, strand, type, name):
     30..458     -  rep_origin     f1 ori (sequence partly withheld): f1 bacteriophage origin of replication; arrow indicates direction of (+) strand synthesis
    463..618     -  CDS            lacZα (fragment): LacZα fragment of β-galactosidase; lacZ fragment
    626..644     +  promoter       T7 promoter: promoter for bacteriophage T7 RNA polymerase
    658..958     +  enhancer       CMV enhancer: human cytomegalovirus immediate early enhancer
    959..1158    +  promoter       CMV promoter: human cytomegalovirus (CMV) immediate early promoter
   1176..1356    +  LTR            5' LTR (truncated): truncated 5' long terminal repeat (LTR) from HIV-1
   1403..1528    +  misc_feature   HIV-1 Ψ: packaging signal of human immunodeficiency virus type 1
   1512..1850    +  CDS            HIV-1 gag (fragment): gag protein from human immunodeficiency virus 1; gag
   2027..2260    +  misc_feature   RRE: The Rev response element (RRE) of HIV-1 allows for Rev-dependent mRNA export from the nucleus to the cytoplasm.
   2637..2737    +  CDS            Rev (fragment): human immunodeficiency virus 1 (HIV-1) Rev protein; rev; enhances nuclear export of unspliced and incompletely spliced viral mRNAs
   2787..2904    +  misc_feature   cPPT/CTS: central polypurine tract and central termination sequence of HIV-1
   2979..3219    +  promoter       U6 promoter: RNA polymerase III promoter for human U6 snRNA
   3266..3333    +  misc_RNA       tracrRNA (fragment): trans-activating CRISPR RNA for the Streptococcus pyogenes CRISPR/Cas9 system
   3356..3855    +  promoter       PGK promoter: mouse phosphoglycerate kinase 1 promoter
   3895..4491    +  CDS            PuroR (fragment): puromycin N-acetyltransferase; pac from Streptomyces; confers resistance to puromycin
   4564..5262    +  CDS            TagBFP: TagBFP is a basic (constitutively fluorescent) blue fluorescent protein published in 2008, derived from Entacmaea quadricolor. It is reported to be a very rapidly-maturing monomer with very low acid sensitivity.
   5274..5860    +  misc_feature   WPRE: woodchuck hepatitis virus posttranscriptional regulatory element
   5854..6000    +  CDS            nef (fragment): NEF_HV1LA - Experimental evidence at protein level: Swiss-Prot protein existence level 1. Extracellular Nef protein targets CD4(+) T-lymphocytes for apoptosis by interacting with CXCR4 surface receptors. From Human immunodeficiency virus type 1 group M subtype B (isolate Lai) (HIV-1).
   6008..6186    +  LTR            5' LTR (truncated): truncated 5' long terminal repeat (LTR) from HIV-1
   6212..6323    +  polyA_signal   bGH poly(A) signal: bovine growth hormone polyadenylation signal
   6462..6480    -  promoter       T3 promoter: promoter for bacteriophage T3 RNA polymerase
   6525..6541    -  protein_bind   lac operator: The lac repressor binds to the lac operator to inhibit transcription in E. coli. This inhibition can be relieved by adding lactose or isopropyl-β-D-thiogalactopyranoside (IPTG). lac repressor encoded by lacI
   6549..6579    -  promoter       lac promoter: promoter for the E. coli lac operon
   6594..6615    -  protein_bind   CAP binding site: CAP binding activates transcription in the presence of cAMP. E. coli catabolite activator protein
   6628..6720    -  CDS            lacI (fragment): lac repressor; lacI; The lac repressor binds to the lac operator to inhibit transcription in E. coli. This inhibition can be relieved by adding lactose or isopropyl-β-D-thiogalactopyranoside (IPTG).
   6903..7491    -  rep_origin     ori: high-copy-number ColE1/pMB1/pBR322/pUC origin of replication
   7662..8522    -  CDS            AmpR: β-lactamase; bla; confers resistance to ampicillin, carbenicillin, and related antibiotics
   8523..8627    -  promoter       AmpR promoter: bla
>Addgene plasmid #105026 | pKLV2-U6gRNA5(Nelfcd-g2)-PGKpuroBFP-W | depositor full sequence | sequence record 199128 | Full Sequence
CTAAATTGTAAGCGTTAATATTTTGTTAAAATTCGCGTTAAATTTTTGTTAAATCAGCTCATTTTTTAAC
CAATAGGCCGAAATCGGCAAAATCCCTTATAAATCAAAAGAATAGACCGAGATAGGGT
[37 nt withheld, positions 129-165]
AAAGAACGTGGACTCCAACGTCAAAGG
[49 nt withheld, positions 193-241]
T
[91 nt withheld, positions 243-333]
G
[124 nt withheld, positions 335-458]
CCCATTCGCCATTCAGGCTGCGCAACTGTTGGGAAGGGCGATCGGTGCGGGCCTCTTCGCTATTACGCCA
GCTGGCGAAAGGGGGATGTGCTGCAAGGCGATTAAGTTGGGTAACGCCAGGGTTTTCCCAGTCACGACGT
TGTAAAACGACGGCCAGTGAGCGCGCGTAATACGACTCACTATAGGGCGAATTGACTAGTACATAACTTA
CGGTAAATGGCCCGCCTGGCTGACCGCCCAACGACCCCCGCCCATTGACGTCAATAATGACGTATGTTCC
CATAGTAACGCCAATAGGGACTTTCCATTGACGTCAATGGGTGGAGTATTTACGGTAAACTGCCCACTTG
GCAGTACATCAAGTGTATCATATGCCAAGTACGCCCCCTATTGACGTCAATGACGGTAAATGGCCCGCCT
GGCATTATGCCCAGTACATGACCTTATGGGACTTTCCTACTTGGCAGTACATCTACGTATTAGTCATCGC
TATTACCATGGTGATGCGGTTTTGGCAGTACATCAATGGGCGTGGATAGCGGTTTGACTCACGGGGATTT
CCAAGTCTCCACCCCATTGACGTCAATGGGAGTTTGTTTTGGCACCAAAATCAACGGGACTTTCCAAAAT
GTCGTAACAACTCCGCCCCATTGACGCAAATGGGCGGTAGGCGTGTACGGTGGGAGGTCTATATAAGCAG
CGCGTTTTGCCTGTACTGGGTCTCTCTGGTTAGACCAGATCTGAGCCTGGGAGCTCTCTGGCTAACTAGG
GAACCCACTGCTTAAGCCTCAATAAAGCTTGCCTTGAGTGCTTCAAGTAGTGTGTGCCCGTCTGTTGTGT
GACTCTGGTAACTAGAGATCCCTCAGACCCTTTTAGTCAGTGTGGAAAATCTCTAGCAGTGGCGCCCGAA
CAGGGACTTGAAAGCGAAAGGGAAACCAGAGGAGCTCTCTCGACGCAGGACTCGGCTTGCTGAAGCGCGC
ACGGCAAGAGGCGAGGGGCGGCGACTGGTGAGTACGCCAAAAATTTTGACTAGCGGAGGCTAGAAGGAGA
GAGATGGGTGCGAGAGCGTCAGTATTAAGCGGGGGAGAATTAGATCGCGATGGGAAAAAATTCGGTTAAG
GCCAGGGGGAAAGAAAAAATATAAATTAAAACATATAGTATGGGCAAGCAGGGAGCTAGAACGATTCGCA
GTTAATCCTGGCCTGTTAGAAACATCAGAAGGCTGTAGACAAATACTGGGACAGCTACAACCATCCCTTC
AGACAGGATCAGAAGAACTTAGATCATTATATAATACAGTAGCAACCCTCTATTGTGTGCATCAAAGGAT
AGAGATAAAAGACACCAAGGAAGCTTTAGACAAGATAGAGGAAGAGCAAAACAAAAGTAAGACCACCGCA
CAGCAAGCGGCCGGCCGCGCTGATCTTCAGACCTGGAGGAGGAGATATGAGGGACAATTGGAGAAGTGAA
TTATATAAATATAAAGTAGTAAAAATTGAACCATTAGGAGTAGCACCCACCAAGGCAAAGAGAAGAGTGG
TGCAGAGAGAAAAAAGAGCAGTGGGAATAGGAGCTTTGTTCCTTGGGTTCTTGGGAGCAGCAGGAAGCAC
TATGGGCGCAGCGTCAATGACGCTGACGGTACAGGCCAGACAATTATTGTCTGGTATAGTGCAGCAGCAG
AACAATTTGCTGAGGGCTATTGAGGCGCAACAGCATCTGTTGCAACTCACAGTCTGGGGCATCAAGCAGC
TCCAGGCAAGAATCCTGGCTGTGGAAAGATACCTAAAGGATCAACAGCTCCTGGGGATTTGGGGTTGCTC
TGGAAAACTCATTTGCACCACTGCTGTGCCTTGGAATGCTAGTTGGAGTAATAAATCTCTGGAACAGATT
TGGAATCACACGACCTGGATGGAGTGGGACAGAGAAATTAACAATTACACAAGCTTAATACACTCCTTAA
TTGAAGAATCGCAAAACCAGCAAGAAAAGAATGAACAAGAATTATTGGAATTAGATAAATGGGCAAGTTT
GTGGAATTGGTTTAACATAACAAATTGGCTGTGGTATATAAAATTATTCATAATGATAGTAGGAGGCTTG
GTAGGTTTAAGAATAGTTTTTGCTGTACTTTCTATAGTGAATAGAGTTAGGCAGGGATATTCACCATTAT
CGTTTCAGACCCACCTCCCAACCCCGAGGGGACCCGACAGGCCCGAAGGAATAGAAGAAGAAGGTGGAGA
GAGAGACAGAGACAGATCCATTCGATTAGTGAACGGATCGGCACTGCGTGCGCCAATTCTGCAGACAAAT
GGCAGTATTCATCCACAATTTTAAAAGAAAAGGGGGGATTGGGGGGTACAGTGCAGGGGAAAGAATAGTA
GACATAATAGCAACAGACATACAAACTAAAGAATTACAAAAACAAATTACAAAAATTCAAAATTTTCGGG
TTTATTACAGGGACAGCAGAGATCCAGTTTGGTTAGTACCGGGCCCTACGCGTCCAAGGTCGGGCAGGAA
GAGGGCCTATTTCCCATGATTCCTTCATATTTGCATATACGATACAAGGCTGTTAGAGAGATAATTAGAA
TTAATTTGACTGTAAACACAAAGATATTAGTACAAAATACGTGACGTAGAAAGTAATAATTTCTTGGGTA
GTTTGCAGTTTTAAAATTATGTTTTAAAATGGACTATCATATGCTTACCGTAACTTGAAAGTATTTCGAT
TTCTTGGCTTTATATATCTTGTGGAAAGGACGAAACACCGTCTGATGCGGGGTACCAAGGTTTAAGAGCT
ATGCTGGAAACAGCATAGCAAGTTTAAATAAGGCTAGTCCGTTATCAACTTGAAAAAGTGGCACCGAGTC
GGTGCTTTTTTTGGATCCAATTCTACCGGGTAGGGGAGGCGCTTTTCCCAAGGCAGTCTGGAGCATGCGC
TTTAGCAGCCCCGCTGGGCACTTGGCGCTACACAAGTGGCCTCTGGCCTCGCACACATTCCACATCCACC
GGTAGGCGCCAACCGGCTCCGTTCTTTGGTGGCCCCTTCGCGCCACCTTCTACTCCTCCCCTAGTCAGGA
AGTTCCCCCCCGCCCCGCAGCTCGCGTCGTGCAGGACGTGACAAATGGAAGTAGCACGTCTCACTAGTCT
CGTGCAGATGGACAGCACCGCTGAGCAATGGAAGCGGGTAGGCCTTTGGGGCAGCGGCCAATAGCAGCTT
TGCTCCTTCGCTTTCTGGGCTCAGAGGCTGGGAAGGGGTGGGTCCGGGGGCGGGCTCAGGGGCGGGCTCA
GGGGCGGGGCGGGCGCCCGAAGGTCCTCCGGAGGCCCGGCATTCTGCACGCTTCAAAAGCGCACGTCTGC
CGCGCTGTTCTCCTCTTCCTCATCTCCGGGCCTTTCGACCTGCATCCATCTAGATCTCGAGCAGCTGAAG
CTTACCATGACCGAGTACAAGCCCACGGTGCGCCTCGCCACCCGCGACGACGTCCCCAGGGCCGTACGCA
CCCTCGCCGCCGCGTTCGCCGACTACCCCGCCACGCGCCACACCGTCGATCCGGACCGCCACATCGAGCG
GGTCACCGAGCTGCAAGAACTCTTCCTCACGCGCGTCGGGCTCGACATCGGCAAGGTGTGGGTCGCGGAC
GACGGCGCCGCGGTGGCGGTCTGGACCACGCCGGAGAGCGTCGAAGCGGGGGCGGTGTTCGCCGAGATCG
GCCCGCGCATGGCCGAGTTGAGCGGTTCCCGGCTGGCCGCGCAGCAACAGATGGAAGGCCTCCTGGCGCC
GCACCGGCCCAAGGAGCCCGCGTGGTTCCTGGCCACCGTCGGCGTCTCGCCCGACCACCAGGGCAAGGGT
CTGGGCAGCGCCGTCGTGCTCCCCGGAGTGGAGGCGGCCGAGCGCGCCGGGGTGCCCGCCTTCCTGGAGA
CCTCCGCGCCCCGCAACCTCCCCTTCTACGAGCGGCTCGGCTTCACCGTCACCGCCGACGTCGAGGTGCC
CGAAGGACCGCGCACCTGGTGCATGACCCGCAAGCCCGGTGCCGGCGGCGGGTCCGGAGGAGAGGGCAGA
GGAAGTCTCCTAACATGCGGTGACGTGGAGGAGAATCCTGGCCCAATGAGCGAGCTGATTAAGGAGAACA
TGCACATGAAGCTGTACATGGAGGGCACCGTGGACAACCATCACTTCAAGTGCACATCCGAGGGCGAAGG
CAAGCCCTACGAGGGCACCCAGACCATGAGAATCAAGGTGGTCGAGGGCGGCCCTCTCCCCTTCGCCTTC
GACATCCTGGCTACTAGCTTCCTCTACGGCAGCAAGACCTTCATCAACCACACCCAGGGCATCCCCGACT
TCTTCAAGCAGTCCTTCCCTGAGGGCTTCACATGGGAGAGAGTCACCACATACGAGGACGGGGGCGTGCT
GACCGCTACCCAGGACACCAGCCTCCAGGACGGCTGCCTCATCTACAACGTCAAGATCAGAGGGGTGAAC
TTCACATCCAACGGCCCTGTGATGCAGAAGAAAACACTCGGCTGGGAGGCCTTCACCGAGACGCTGTACC
CCGCTGACGGCGGCCTGGAAGGCAGAAACGACATGGCCCTGAAGCTCGTGGGCGGGAGCCATCTGATCGC
AAACATCAAGACCACATATAGATCCAAGAAACCCGCTAAGAACCTCAAGATGCCTGGCGTCTACTATGTG
GACTACAGACTGGAAAGAATCAAGGAGGCCAACAACGAGACCTACGTCGAGCAGCACGAGGTGGCAGTGG
CCAGATACTGCGACCTCCCTAGCAAACTGGGGCACAAGCTTAATTGAGCGGCCGCTCAACCTCTGGATTA
CAAAATTTGTGAAAGATTGACTGGTATTCTTAACTATGTTGCTCCTTTTACGCTATGTGGATACGCTGCT
TTAATGCCTTTGTATCATGCTATTGCTTCCCGTATGGCTTTCATTTTCTCCTCCTTGTATAAATCCTGGT
TGCTGTCTCTTTATGAGGAGTTGTGGCCCGTTGTCAGGCAACGTGGCGTGGTGTGCACTGTGTTTGCTGA
CGCAACCCCCACTGGTTGGGGCATTGCCACCACCTGTCAGCTCCTTTCCGGGACTTTCGCTTTCCCCCTC
CCTATTGCCACGGCGGAACTCATCGCCGCCTGCCTTGCCCGCTGCTGGACAGGGGCTCGGCTGTTGGGCA
CTGACAATTCCGTGGTGTTGTCGGGGAAATCATCGTCCTTTCCTTGGCTGCTCGCCTGTGTTGCCACCTG
GATTCTGCGCGGGACGTCCTTCTGCTACGTCCCTTCGGCCCTCAATCCAGCGGACCTTCCTTCCCGCGGC
CTGCTGCCGGCTCTGCGGCCTCTTCCGCGTCTACGCCTTCGCCCTCAGACGAGTCGGATCTCCCTTTGGG
CCGCCTCCCCGCAGGTACCTTTAAGACCAATGACTTACAAGGCAGCTGTAGATCTTAGCCACTTTTTAAA
AGAAAAGGGGGGACTGGAAGGGCTAATTCACTCCCAAAGAAGTCAAGATCTGCTTTTTGCCTGTACTGGG
TCTCTCTGGTTAGACCAGAGTCTCTCTGGTTAGACCAGATCTGAGCCTGGGAGCTCTCTGGCTAACTAGG
GAACCCACTGCTTAAGCCTCAATAAAGCTTGCCTTGAGTGCTTCAAGTAGTGTGTGCCCGTCTGTTGTGT
GACTCTGGTAACTAGAGATCCCTCAGACCCTTTTAGTCAGTGTGGAAAATCTCTAGCAGTTTAAACCCGC
TGATCAGCCTCGACTGTGCCTTCTAGTTGCCAGCCATCTGTTGTTTGCCCCTCCCCCGTGCCTTCCTTGA
CCCTGGAAGGTGCCACTCCCACTGTCCTTTCCTAATAAAATGAGGAAATTGCATCGCATTGTCTGAGTAG
GTGTCATTCTATTCTGGGGGGTGGGGTGGGGCAGGACAGCAAGGGGGAGGATTGGGAAGTCAATAGCAGG
CATGCTGGGGATGCGGTGGGCTCTATGGGCGGCCGTTAATTAAGCTTTTGTTCCCTTTAGTGAGGGTTAA
TTGCGCGCTTGGCGTAATCATGGTCATAGCTGTTTCCTGTGTGAAATTGTTATCCGCTCACAATTCCACA
CAACATACGAGCCGGAAGCATAAAGTGTAAAGCCTGGGGTGCCTAATGAGTGAGCTAACTCACATTAATT
GCGTTGCGCTCACTGCCCGCTTTCCAGTCGGGAAACCTGTCGTGCCAGCTGCATTAATGAATCGGCCAAC
GCGCGGGGAGAGGCGGTTTGCGTATTGGGCGCTCTTCCGCTTCCTCGCTCACTGACTCGCTGCGCTCGGT
CGTTCGGCTGCGGCGAGCGGTATCAGCTCACTCAAAGGCGGTAATACGGTTATCCACAGAATCAGGGGAT
AACGCAGGAAAGAACATGTGAGCAAAAGGCCAGCAAAAGGCCAGGAACCGTAAAAAGGCCGCGTTGCTGG
CGTTTTTCCATAGGCTCCGCCCCCCTGACGAGCATCACAAAAATCGACGCTCAAGTCAGAGGTGGCGAAA
CCCGACAGGACTATAAAGATACCAGGCGTTTCCCCCTGGAAGCTCCCTCGTGCGCTCTCCTGTTCCGACC
CTGCCGCTTACCGGATACCTGTCCGCCTTTCTCCCTTCGGGAAGCGTGGCGCTTTCTCATAGCTCACGCT
GTAGGTATCTCAGTTCGGTGTAGGTCGTTCGCTCCAAGCTGGGCTGTGTGCACGAACCCCCCGTTCAGCC
CGACCGCTGCGCCTTATCCGGTAACTATCGTCTTGAGTCCAACCCGGTAAGACACGACTTATCGCCACTG
GCAGCAGCCACTGGTAACAGGATTAGCAGAGCGAGGTATGTAGGCGGTGCTACAGAGTTCTTGAAGTGGT
GGCCTAACTACGGCTACACTAGAAGGACAGTATTTGGTATCTGCGCTCTGCTGAAGCCAGTTACCTTCGG
AAAAAGAGTTGGTAGCTCTTGATCCGGCAAACAAACCACCGCTGGTAGCGGTGGTTTTTTTGTTTGCAAG
CAGCAGATTACGCGCAGAAAAAAAGGATCTCAAGAAGATCCTTTGATCTTTTCTACGGGGTCTGACGCTC
AGTGGAACGAAAACTCACGTTAAGGGATTTTGGTCATGAGATTATCAAAAAGGATCTTCACCTAGATCCT
TTTAAATTAAAAATGAAGTTTTAAATCAATCTAAAGTATATATGAGTAAACTTGGTCTGACAGTTACCAA
TGCTTAATCAGTGAGGCACCTATCTCAGCGATCTGTCTATTTCGTTCATCCATAGTTGCCTGACTCCCCG
TCGTGTAGATAACTACGATACGGGAGGGCTTACCATCTGGCCCCAGTGCTGCAATGATACCGCGAGACCC
ACGCTCACCGGCTCCAGATTTATCAGCAATAAACCAGCCAGCCGGAAGGGCCGAGCGCAGAAGTGGTCCT
GCAACTTTATCCGCCTCCATCCAGTCTATTAATTGTTGCCGGGAAGCTAGAGTAAGTAGTTCGCCAGTTA
ATAGTTTGCGCAACGTTGTTGCCATTGCTACAGGCATCGTGGTGTCACGCTCGTCGTTTGGTATGGCTTC
ATTCAGCTCCGGTTCCCAACGATCAAGGCGAGTTACATGATCCCCCATGTTGTGCAAAAAAGCGGTTAGC
TCCTTCGGTCCTCCGATCGTTGTCAGAAGTAAGTTGGCCGCAGTGTTATCACTCATGGTTATGGCAGCAC
TGCATAATTCTCTTACTGTCATGCCATCCGTAAGATGCTTTTCTGTGACTGGTGAGTACTCAACCAAGTC
ATTCTGAGAATAGTGTATGCGGCGACCGAGTTGCTCTTGCCCGGCGTCAATACGGGATAATACCGCGCCA
CATAGCAGAACTTTAAAAGTGCTCATCATTGGAAAACGTTCTTCGGGGCGAAAACTCTCAAGGATCTTAC
CGCTGTTGAGATCCAGTTCGATGTAACCCACTCGTGCACCCAACTGATCTTCAGCATCTTTTACTTTCAC
CAGCGTTTCTGGGTGAGCAAAAACAGGAAGGCAAAATGCCGCAAAAAAGGGAATAAGGGCGACACGGAAA
TGTTGAATACTCATACTCTTCCTTTTTCAATATTATTGAAGCATTTATCAGGGTTATTGTCTCATGAGCG
GATACATATTTGAATGTATTTAGAAAAATAAACAAATAGGGGTTCCGCGCACATTTCCCCGAAAAGTGCC
AC
