Features (pLannotate 1.2.2; 28 found; start..end, strand, type, name):
    190..389     +  promoter       CMV promoter: human cytomegalovirus (CMV) immediate early promoter
    407..587     +  LTR            5' LTR (truncated): truncated 5' long terminal repeat (LTR) from HIV-1
    634..759     +  misc_feature   HIV-1 Ψ: packaging signal of human immunodeficiency virus type 1
    743..1081    +  CDS            HIV-1 gag (fragment): gag protein from human immunodeficiency virus 1; gag
   1258..1491    +  misc_feature   RRE: The Rev response element (RRE) of HIV-1 allows for Rev-dependent mRNA export from the nucleus to the cytoplasm.
   1868..1968    +  CDS            Rev (fragment): human immunodeficiency virus 1 (HIV-1) Rev protein; rev; enhances nuclear export of unspliced and incompletely spliced viral mRNAs
   2018..2135    +  misc_feature   cPPT/CTS: central polypurine tract and central termination sequence of HIV-1
   2210..2450    +  promoter       U6 promoter: RNA polymerase III promoter for human U6 snRNA
   2497..2564    +  misc_RNA       tracrRNA (fragment): trans-activating CRISPR RNA for the Streptococcus pyogenes CRISPR/Cas9 system
   2587..3086    +  promoter       PGK promoter: mouse phosphoglycerate kinase 1 promoter
   3126..3722    +  CDS            PuroR (fragment): puromycin N-acetyltransferase; pac from Streptomyces; confers resistance to puromycin
   3795..4493    +  CDS            TagBFP: TagBFP is a basic (constitutively fluorescent) blue fluorescent protein published in 2008, derived from Entacmaea quadricolor. It is reported to be a very rapidly-maturing monomer with very low acid sensitivity.
   4505..5091    +  misc_feature   WPRE: woodchuck hepatitis virus posttranscriptional regulatory element
   5085..5231    +  CDS            nef (fragment): NEF_HV1LA - Experimental evidence at protein level: Swiss-Prot protein existence level 1. Extracellular Nef protein targets CD4(+) T-lymphocytes for apoptosis by interacting with CXCR4 surface receptors. From Human immunodeficiency virus type 1 group M subtype B (isolate Lai) (HIV-1).
   5239..5417    +  LTR            5' LTR (truncated): truncated 5' long terminal repeat (LTR) from HIV-1
   5443..5554    +  polyA_signal   bGH poly(A) signal: bovine growth hormone polyadenylation signal
   5693..5711    -  promoter       T3 promoter: promoter for bacteriophage T3 RNA polymerase
   5756..5772    -  protein_bind   lac operator: The lac repressor binds to the lac operator to inhibit transcription in E. coli. This inhibition can be relieved by adding lactose or isopropyl-β-D-thiogalactopyranoside (IPTG). lac repressor encoded by lacI
   5780..5810    -  promoter       lac promoter: promoter for the E. coli lac operon
   5825..5846    -  protein_bind   CAP binding site: CAP binding activates transcription in the presence of cAMP. E. coli catabolite activator protein
   5859..5951    -  CDS            lacI (fragment): lac repressor; lacI; The lac repressor binds to the lac operator to inhibit transcription in E. coli. This inhibition can be relieved by adding lactose or isopropyl-β-D-thiogalactopyranoside (IPTG).
   6134..6722    -  rep_origin     ori: high-copy-number ColE1/pMB1/pBR322/pUC origin of replication
   6893..7753    -  CDS            AmpR: β-lactamase; bla; confers resistance to ampicillin, carbenicillin, and related antibiotics
   7754..7858    -  promoter       AmpR promoter: bla
   7911..8339    -  rep_origin     f1 ori (sequence partly withheld): f1 bacteriophage origin of replication; arrow indicates direction of (+) strand synthesis
   8344..8499    -  CDS            lacZα (fragment): LacZα fragment of β-galactosidase; lacZ fragment
   8507..8525    +  promoter       T7 promoter: promoter for bacteriophage T7 RNA polymerase
   8539..189     +  enhancer       CMV enhancer (across the origin): human cytomegalovirus immediate early enhancer
>Addgene plasmid #105026 | pKLV2-U6gRNA5(Nelfcd-g2)-PGKpuroBFP-W | addgene full sequence | sequence record 214952 | Addgene NGS Result
CGTCAATGGGTGGAGTATTTACGGTAAACTGCCCACTTGGCAGTACATCAAGTGTATCATATGCCAAGTA
CGCCCCCTATTGACGTCAATGACGGTAAATGGCCCGCCTGGCATTATGCCCAGTACATGACCTTATGGGA
CTTTCCTACTTGGCAGTACATCTACGTATTAGTCATCGCTATTACCATGGTGATGCGGTTTTGGCAGTAC
ATCAATGGGCGTGGATAGCGGTTTGACTCACGGGGATTTCCAAGTCTCCACCCCATTGACGTCAATGGGA
GTTTGTTTTGGCACCAAAATCAACGGGACTTTCCAAAATGTCGTAACAACTCCGCCCCATTGACGCAAAT
GGGCGGTAGGCGTGTACGGTGGGAGGTCTATATAAGCAGCGCGTTTTGCCTGTACTGGGTCTCTCTGGTT
AGACCAGATCTGAGCCTGGGAGCTCTCTGGCTAACTAGGGAACCCACTGCTTAAGCCTCAATAAAGCTTG
CCTTGAGTGCTTCAAGTAGTGTGTGCCCGTCTGTTGTGTGACTCTGGTAACTAGAGATCCCTCAGACCCT
TTTAGTCAGTGTGGAAAATCTCTAGCAGTGGCGCCCGAACAGGGACTTGAAAGCGAAAGGGAAACCAGAG
GAGCTCTCTCGACGCAGGACTCGGCTTGCTGAAGCGCGCACGGCAAGAGGCGAGGGGCGGCGACTGGTGA
GTACGCCAAAAATTTTGACTAGCGGAGGCTAGAAGGAGAGAGATGGGTGCGAGAGCGTCAGTATTAAGCG
GGGGAGAATTAGATCGCGATGGGAAAAAATTCGGTTAAGGCCAGGGGGAAAGAAAAAATATAAATTAAAA
CATATAGTATGGGCAAGCAGGGAGCTAGAACGATTCGCAGTTAATCCTGGCCTGTTAGAAACATCAGAAG
GCTGTAGACAAATACTGGGACAGCTACAACCATCCCTTCAGACAGGATCAGAAGAACTTAGATCATTATA
TAATACAGTAGCAACCCTCTATTGTGTGCATCAAAGGATAGAGATAAAAGACACCAAGGAAGCTTTAGAC
AAGATAGAGGAAGAGCAAAACAAAAGTAAGACCACCGCACAGCAAGCGGCCGGCCGCGCTGATCTTCAGA
CCTGGAGGAGGAGATATGAGGGACAATTGGAGAAGTGAATTATATAAATATAAAGTAGTAAAAATTGAAC
CATTAGGAGTAGCACCCACCAAGGCAAAGAGAAGAGTGGTGCAGAGAGAAAAAAGAGCAGTGGGAATAGG
AGCTTTGTTCCTTGGGTTCTTGGGAGCAGCAGGAAGCACTATGGGCGCAGCGTCAATGACGCTGACGGTA
CAGGCCAGACAATTATTGTCTGGTATAGTGCAGCAGCAGAACAATTTGCTGAGGGCTATTGAGGCGCAAC
AGCATCTGTTGCAACTCACAGTCTGGGGCATCAAGCAGCTCCAGGCAAGAATCCTGGCTGTGGAAAGATA
CCTAAAGGATCAACAGCTCCTGGGGATTTGGGGTTGCTCTGGAAAACTCATTTGCACCACTGCTGTGCCT
TGGAATGCTAGTTGGAGTAATAAATCTCTGGAACAGATTTGGAATCACACGACCTGGATGGAGTGGGACA
GAGAAATTAACAATTACACAAGCTTAATACACTCCTTAATTGAAGAATCGCAAAACCAGCAAGAAAAGAA
TGAACAAGAATTATTGGAATTAGATAAATGGGCAAGTTTGTGGAATTGGTTTAACATAACAAATTGGCTG
TGGTATATAAAATTATTCATAATGATAGTAGGAGGCTTGGTAGGTTTAAGAATAGTTTTTGCTGTACTTT
CTATAGTGAATAGAGTTAGGCAGGGATATTCACCATTATCGTTTCAGACCCACCTCCCAACCCCGAGGGG
ACCCGACAGGCCCGAAGGAATAGAAGAAGAAGGTGGAGAGAGAGACAGAGACAGATCCATTCGATTAGTG
AACGGATCGGCACTGCGTGCGCCAATTCTGCAGACAAATGGCAGTATTCATCCACAATTTTAAAAGAAAA
GGGGGGATTGGGGGGTACAGTGCAGGGGAAAGAATAGTAGACATAATAGCAACAGACATACAAACTAAAG
AATTACAAAAACAAATTACAAAAATTCAAAATTTTCGGGTTTATTACAGGGACAGCAGAGATCCAGTTTG
GTTAGTACCGGGCCCTACGCGTCCAAGGTCGGGCAGGAAGAGGGCCTATTTCCCATGATTCCTTCATATT
TGCATATACGATACAAGGCTGTTAGAGAGATAATTAGAATTAATTTGACTGTAAACACAAAGATATTAGT
ACAAAATACGTGACGTAGAAAGTAATAATTTCTTGGGTAGTTTGCAGTTTTAAAATTATGTTTTAAAATG
GACTATCATATGCTTACCGTAACTTGAAAGTATTTCGATTTCTTGGCTTTATATATCTTGTGGAAAGGAC
GAAACACCGTCTGATGCGGGGTACCAAGGTTTAAGAGCTATGCTGGAAACAGCATAGCAAGTTTAAATAA
GGCTAGTCCGTTATCAACTTGAAAAAGTGGCACCGAGTCGGTGCTTTTTTTGGATCCAATTCTACCGGGT
AGGGGAGGCGCTTTTCCCAAGGCAGTCTGGAGCATGCGCTTTAGCAGCCCCGCTGGGCACTTGGCGCTAC
ACAAGTGGCCTCTGGCCTCGCACACATTCCACATCCACCGGTAGGCGCCAACCGGCTCCGTTCTTTGGTG
GCCCCTTCGCGCCACCTTCTACTCCTCCCCTAGTCAGGAAGTTCCCCCCCGCCCCGCAGCTCGCGTCGTG
CAGGACGTGACAAATGGAAGTAGCACGTCTCACTAGTCTCGTGCAGATGGACAGCACCGCTGAGCAATGG
AAGCGGGTAGGCCTTTGGGGCAGCGGCCAATAGCAGCTTTGCTCCTTCGCTTTCTGGGCTCAGAGGCTGG
GAAGGGGTGGGTCCGGGGGCGGGCTCAGGGGCGGGCTCAGGGGCGGGGCGGGCGCCCGAAGGTCCTCCGG
AGGCCCGGCATTCTGCACGCTTCAAAAGCGCACGTCTGCCGCGCTGTTCTCCTCTTCCTCATCTCCGGGC
CTTTCGACCTGCATCCATCTAGATCTCGAGCAGCTGAAGCTTACCATGACCGAGTACAAGCCCACGGTGC
GCCTCGCCACCCGCGACGACGTCCCCAGGGCCGTACGCACCCTCGCCGCCGCGTTCGCCGACTACCCCGC
CACGCGCCACACCGTCGATCCGGACCGCCACATCGAGCGGGTCACCGAGCTGCAAGAACTCTTCCTCACG
CGCGTCGGGCTCGACATCGGCAAGGTGTGGGTCGCGGACGACGGCGCCGCGGTGGCGGTCTGGACCACGC
CGGAGAGCGTCGAAGCGGGGGCGGTGTTCGCCGAGATCGGCCCGCGCATGGCCGAGTTGAGCGGTTCCCG
GCTGGCCGCGCAGCAACAGATGGAAGGCCTCCTGGCGCCGCACCGGCCCAAGGAGCCCGCGTGGTTCCTG
GCCACCGTCGGCGTCTCGCCCGACCACCAGGGCAAGGGTCTGGGCAGCGCCGTCGTGCTCCCCGGAGTGG
AGGCGGCCGAGCGCGCCGGGGTGCCCGCCTTCCTGGAGACCTCCGCGCCCCGCAACCTCCCCTTCTACGA
GCGGCTCGGCTTCACCGTCACCGCCGACGTCGAGGTGCCCGAAGGACCGCGCACCTGGTGCATGACCCGC
AAGCCCGGTGCCGGCGGCGGGTCCGGAGGAGAGGGCAGAGGAAGTCTCCTAACATGCGGTGACGTGGAGG
AGAATCCTGGCCCAATGAGCGAGCTGATTAAGGAGAACATGCACATGAAGCTGTACATGGAGGGCACCGT
GGACAACCATCACTTCAAGTGCACATCCGAGGGCGAAGGCAAGCCCTACGAGGGCACCCAGACCATGAGA
ATCAAGGTGGTCGAGGGCGGCCCTCTCCCCTTCGCCTTCGACATCCTGGCTACTAGCTTCCTCTACGGCA
GCAAGACCTTCATCAACCACACCCAGGGCATCCCCGACTTCTTCAAGCAGTCCTTCCCTGAGGGCTTCAC
ATGGGAGAGAGTCACCACATACGAGGACGGGGGCGTGCTGACCGCTACCCAGGACACCAGCCTCCAGGAC
GGCTGCCTCATCTACAACGTCAAGATCAGAGGGGTGAACTTCACATCCAACGGCCCTGTGATGCAGAAGA
AAACACTCGGCTGGGAGGCCTTCACCGAGACGCTGTACCCCGCTGACGGCGGCCTGGAAGGCAGAAACGA
CATGGCCCTGAAGCTCGTGGGCGGGAGCCATCTGATCGCAAACATCAAGACCACATATAGATCCAAGAAA
CCCGCTAAGAACCTCAAGATGCCTGGCGTCTACTATGTGGACTACAGACTGGAAAGAATCAAGGAGGCCA
ACAACGAGACCTACGTCGAGCAGCACGAGGTGGCAGTGGCCAGATACTGCGACCTCCCTAGCAAACTGGG
GCACAAGCTTAATTGAGCGGCCGCTCAACCTCTGGATTACAAAATTTGTGAAAGATTGACTGGTATTCTT
AACTATGTTGCTCCTTTTACGCTATGTGGATACGCTGCTTTAATGCCTTTGTATCATGCTATTGCTTCCC
GTATGGCTTTCATTTTCTCCTCCTTGTATAAATCCTGGTTGCTGTCTCTTTATGAGGAGTTGTGGCCCGT
TGTCAGGCAACGTGGCGTGGTGTGCACTGTGTTTGCTGACGCAACCCCCACTGGTTGGGGCATTGCCACC
ACCTGTCAGCTCCTTTCCGGGACTTTCGCTTTCCCCCTCCCTATTGCCACGGCGGAACTCATCGCCGCCT
GCCTTGCCCGCTGCTGGACAGGGGCTCGGCTGTTGGGCACTGACAATTCCGTGGTGTTGTCGGGGAAATC
ATCGTCCTTTCCTTGGCTGCTCGCCTGTGTTGCCACCTGGATTCTGCGCGGGACGTCCTTCTGCTACGTC
CCTTCGGCCCTCAATCCAGCGGACCTTCCTTCCCGCGGCCTGCTGCCGGCTCTGCGGCCTCTTCCGCGTC
TACGCCTTCGCCCTCAGACGAGTCGGATCTCCCTTTGGGCCGCCTCCCCGCAGGTACCTTTAAGACCAAT
GACTTACAAGGCAGCTGTAGATCTTAGCCACTTTTTAAAAGAAAAGGGGGGACTGGAAGGGCTAATTCAC
TCCCAAAGAAGTCAAGATCTGCTTTTTGCCTGTACTGGGTCTCTCTGGTTAGACCAGAGTCTCTCTGGTT
AGACCAGATCTGAGCCTGGGAGCTCTCTGGCTAACTAGGGAACCCACTGCTTAAGCCTCAATAAAGCTTG
CCTTGAGTGCTTCAAGTAGTGTGTGCCCGTCTGTTGTGTGACTCTGGTAACTAGAGATCCCTCAGACCCT
TTTAGTCAGTGTGGAAAATCTCTAGCAGTTTAAACCCGCTGATCAGCCTCGACTGTGCCTTCTAGTTGCC
AGCCATCTGTTGTTTGCCCCTCCCCCGTGCCTTCCTTGACCCTGGAAGGTGCCACTCCCACTGTCCTTTC
CTAATAAAATGAGGAAATTGCATCGCATTGTCTGAGTAGGTGTCATTCTATTCTGGGGGGTGGGGTGGGG
CAGGACAGCAAGGGGGAGGATTGGGAAGTCAATAGCAGGCATGCTGGGGATGCGGTGGGCTCTATGGGCG
GCCGTTAATTAAGCTTTTGTTCCCTTTAGTGAGGGTTAATTGCGCGCTTGGCGTAATCATGGTCATAGCT
GTTTCCTGTGTGAAATTGTTATCCGCTCACAATTCCACACAACATACGAGCCGGGAGCATAAAGTGTAAA
GCCTGGGGTGCCTAATGAGTGAGCTAACTCACATTAATTGCGTTGCGCTCACTGCCCGCTTTCCAGTCGG
GAAACCTGTCGTGCCAGCTGCATTAATGAATCGGCCAACGCGCGGGGAGAGGCGGTTTGCGTATTGGGCG
CTCTTCCGCTTCCTCGCTCACTGACTCGCTGCGCTCGGTCGTTCGGCTGCGGCGAGCGGTATCAGCTCAC
TCAAAGGCGGTAATACGGTTATCCACAGAATCAGGGGATAACGCAGGAAAGAACATGTGAGCAAAAGGCC
AGCAAAAGGCCAGGAACCGTAAAAAGGCCGCGTTGCTGGCGTTTTTCCATAGGCTCCGCCCCCCTGACGA
GCATCACAAAAATCGACGCTCAAGTCAGAGGTGGCGAAACCCGACAGGACTATAAAGATACCAGGCGTTT
CCCCCTGGAAGCTCCCTCGTGCGCTCTCCTGTTCCGACCCTGCCGCTTACCGGATACCTGTCCGCCTTTC
TCCCTTCGGGAAGCGTGGCGCTTTCTCATAGCTCACGCTGTAGGTATCTCAGTTCGGTGTAGGTCGTTCG
CTCCAAGCTGGGCTGTGTGCACGAACCCCCCGTTCAGCCCGACCGCTGCGCCTTATCCGGTAACTATCGT
CTTGAGTCCAACCCGGTAAGACACGACTTATCGCCACTGGCAGCAGCCACTGGTAACAGGATTAGCAGAG
CGAGGTATGTAGGCGGTGCTACAGAGTTCTTGAAGTGGTGGCCTAACTACGGCTACACTAGAAGAACAGT
ATTTGGTATCTGCGCTCTGCTGAAGCCAGTTACCTTCGGAAAAAGAGTTGGTAGCTCTTGATCCGGCAAA
CAAACCACCGCTGGTAGCGGTGGTTTTTTTGTTTGCAAGCAGCAGATTACGCGCAGAAAAAAAGGATCTC
AAGAAGATCCTTTGATCTTTTCTACGGGGTCTGACGCTCAGTGGAACGAAAACTCACGTTAAGGGATTTT
GGTCATGAGATTATCAAAAAGGATCTTCACCTAGATCCTTTTAAATTAAAAATGAAGTTTTAAATCAATC
TAAAGTATATATGAGTAAACTTGGTCTGACAGTTACCAATGCTTAATCAGTGAGGCACCTATCTCAGCGA
TCTGTCTATTTCGTTCATCCATAGTTGCCTGACTCCCCGTCGTGTAGATAACTACGATACGGGAGGGCTT
ACCATCTGGCCCCAGTGCTGCAATGATACCGCGAGACCCACGCTCACCGGCTCCAGATTTATCAGCAATA
AACCAGCCAGCCGGAAGGGCCGAGCGCAGAAGTGGTCCTGCAACTTTATCCGCCTCCATCCAGTCTATTA
ATTGTTGCCGGGAAGCTAGAGTAAGTAGTTCGCCAGTTAATAGTTTGCGCAACGTTGTTGCCATTGCTAC
AGGCATCGTGGTGTCACGCTCGTCGTTTGGTATGGCTTCATTCAGCTCCGGTTCCCAACGATCAAGGCGA
GTTACATGATCCCCCATGTTGTGCAAAAAAGCGGTTAGCTCCTTCGGTCCTCCGATCGTTGTCAGAAGTA
AGTTGGCCGCAGTGTTATCACTCATGGTTATGGCAGCACTGCATAATTCTCTTACTGTCATGCCATCCGT
AAGATGCTTTTCTGTGACTGGTGAGTACTCAACCAAGTCATTCTGAGAATAGTGTATGCGGCGACCGAGT
TGCTCTTGCCCGGCGTCAATACGGGATAATACCGCGCCACATAGCAGAACTTTAAAAGTGCTCATCATTG
GAAAACGTTCTTCGGGGCGAAAACTCTCAAGGATCTTACCGCTGTTGAGATCCAGTTCGATGTAACCCAC
TCGTGCACCCAACTGATCTTCAGCATCTTTTACTTTCACCAGCGTTTCTGGGTGAGCAAAAACAGGAAGG
CAAAATGCCGCAAAAAAGGGAATAAGGGCGACACGGAAATGTTGAATACTCATACTCTTCCTTTTTCAAT
ATTATTGAAGCATTTATCAGGGTTATTGTCTCATGAGCGGATACATATTTGAATGTATTTAGAAAAATAA
ACAAATAGGGGTTCCGCGCACATTTCCCCGAAAAGTGCCACCTAAATTGTAAGCGTTAATATTTTGTTAA
AATTCGCGTTAAATTTTTGTTAAATCAGCTCATTTTTTAACCAATAGGCCGAAATCGGCAAAATCCCTTA
TAAATCAAAAGAATAGACCGAGATAGGGT
[37 nt withheld, positions 8010-8046]
AAAGAACGTGGACTCCAACGTCAAAGG
[49 nt withheld, positions 8074-8122]
T
[91 nt withheld, positions 8124-8214]
G
[124 nt withheld, positions 8216-8339]
CCCATTCGCCATTCAGGCTGCGCAACTGTTGGGAAGGGCGATCGGTGCGGGCCTCTTCGCTATTACGCCA
GCTGGCGAAAGGGGGATGTGCTGCAAGGCGATTAAGTTGGGTAACGCCAGGGTTTTCCCAGTCACGACGT
TGTAAAACGACGGCCAGTGAGCGCGCGTAATACGACTCACTATAGGGCGAATTGACTAGTACATAACTTA
CGGTAAATGGCCCGCCTGGCTGACCGCCCAACGACCCCCGCCCATTGACGTCAATAATGACGTATGTTCC
CATAGTAACGCCAATAGGGACTTTCCATTGA
